>Addgene plasmid #83328 | Pentaprobe PP3 | addgene full sequence | sequence record 162196 | Addgene Assembled Sequence
GACGGATCGGGAGATCTCCCGATCCCCTATGGTCGACTCTCAGTACAATCTGCTCTGATGCCGCATAGTT
AAGCCAGTATCTGCTCCCTGCTTGTGTGTTGGAGGTCGCTGAGTAGTGCGCGAGCAAAATTTAAGCTACA
ACAAGGCAAGGCTTGACCGACAATTGCATGAAGAATCTGCTTAGGGTTAGGCGTTTTGCGCTGCTTCGCG
ATGTACGGGCCAGATATACGCGTTGACATTGATTATTGACTAGTTATTAATAGTAATCAATTACGGGGTC
ATTAGTTCATAGCCCATATATGGAGTTCCGCGTTACATAACTTACGGTAAATGGCCCGCCTGGCTGACCG
CCCAACGACCCCCGCCCATTGACGTCAATAATGACGTATGTTCCCATAGTAACGCCAATAGGGACTTTCC
ATTGACGTCAATGGGTGGAGTATTTACGGTAAACTGCCCACTTGGCAGTACATCAAGTGTATCATATGCC
AAGTACGCCCCCTATTGACGTCAATGACGGTAAATGGCCCGCCTGGCATTATGCCCAGTACATGACCTTA
TGGGACTTTCCTACTTGGCAGTACATCTACGTATTAGTCATCGCTATTACCATGGTGATGCGGTTTTGGC
AGTACATCAATGGGCGTGGATAGCGGTTTGACTCACGGGGATTTCCAAGTCTCCACCCCATTGACGTCAA
TGGGAGTTTGTTTTGGCACCAAAATCAACGGGACTTTCCAAAATGTCGTAACAACTCCGCCCCATTGACG
CAAATGGGCGGTAGGCGTGTACGGTGGGAGGTCTATATAAGCAGAGCTCTCTGGCTAACTAGAGAACCCA
CTGCTTACTGGCTTATCGAAATTAATACGACTCACTATAGGGAGACCCAAGCTTGGTACCGCTCTATTCT
ACTGTCCTGTGCATTCAATCGTTGAGTTCGATCTAGTCTCGTCTAACCCTCCCCTGCTCCGCTGGTCTGG
CCTCGCCTATCCTACCCATCTAGAGGGCCCTATTCTATAGTGTCACCTAAATGCTAGAGCTCGCTGATCA
GCCTCGACTGTGCCTTCTAGTTGCCAGCCATCTGTTGTTTGCCCCTCCCCCGTGCCTTCCTTGACCCTGG
AAGGTGCCACTCCCACTGTCCTTTCCTAATAAAATGAGGAAATTGCATCGCATTGTCTGAGTAGGTGTCA
TTCTATTCTGGGGGGTGGGGTGGGGCAGGACAGCAAGGGGGAGGATTGGGAAGACAATAGCAGGCATGCT
GGGGATGCGGTGGGCTCTATGGCTTCTGAGGCGGAAAGAACCAGCTGGGGCTCTAGGGGGTATCCCC
[124 nt withheld, positions 1328-1451]
C
[91 nt withheld, positions 1453-1543]
A
[49 nt withheld, positions 1545-1593]
CCTTTGACGTTGGAGTCCACGTTCTTT
[37 nt withheld, positions 1621-1657]
ACCCTATCTCGGTCTATTCTTTTGATTTATAAGGGATTTTGCCGATTTCGGCCTATTGGTTAAAAAATGA
GCTGATTTAACAAAAATTTAACGCGAATTAATTCTGTGGAATGTGTGTCAGTTAGGGTGTGGAAAGTCCC
CAGGCTCCCCAGGCAGGCAGAAGTATGCAAAGCATGCATCTCAATTAGTCAGCAACCAGGTGTGGAAAGT
CCCCAGGCTCCCCAGCAGGCAGAAGTATGCAAAGCATGCATCTCAATTAGTCAGCAACCATAGTCCCGCC
CCTAACTCCGCCCATCCCGCCCCTAACTCCGCCCAGTTCCGCCCATTCTCCGCCCCATGGCTGACTAATT
TTTTTTATTTATGCAGAGGCCGAGGCCGCCTCTGCCTCTGAGCTATTCCAGAAGTAGTGAGGAGGCTTTT
TTGGAGGCCTAGGCTTTTGCAAAAAGCTCCCGGGAGCTTGTATATCCATTTTCGGATCTGATCAAGAGAC
AGGATGAGGATCGTTTCGCATGATTGAACAAGATGGATTGCACGCAGGTTCTCCGGCCGCTTGGGTGGAG
AGGCTATTCGGCTATGACTGGGCACAACAGACAATCGGCTGCTCTGATGCCGCCGTGTTCCGGCTGTCAG
CGCAGGGGCGCCCGGTTCTTTTTGTCAAGACCGACCTGTCCGGTGCCCTGAATGAACTGCAGGACGAGGC
AGCGCGGCTATCGTGGCTGGCCACGACGGGCGTTCCTTGCGCAGCTGTGCTCGACGTTGTCACTGAAGCG
GGAAGGGACTGGCTGCTATTGGGCGAAGTGCCGGGGCAGGATCTCCTGTCATCTCACCTTGCTCCTGCCG
AGAAAGTATCCATCATGGCTGATGCAATGCGGCGGCTGCATACGCTTGATCCGGCTACCTGCCCATTCGA
CCACCAAGCGAAACATCGCATCGAGCGAGCACGTACTCGGATGGAAGCCGGTCTTGTCGATCAGGATGAT
CTGGACGAAGAGCATCAGGGGCTCGCGCCAGCCGAACTGTTCGCCAGGCTCAAGGCGCGCATGCCCGACG
GCGAGGATCTCGTCGTGACCCATGGCGATGCCTGCTTGCCGAATATCATGGTGGAAAATGGCCGCTTTTC
TGGATTCATCGACTGTGGCCGGCTGGGTGTGGCGGACCGCTATCAGGACATAGCGTTGGCTACCCGTGAT
ATTGCTGAAGAGCTTGGCGGCGAATGGGCTGACCGCTTCCTCGTGCTTTACGGTATCGCCGCTCCCGATT
CGCAGCGCATCGCCTTCTATCGCCTTCTTGACGAGTTCTTCTGAGCGGGACTCTGGGGTTCGAAATGACC
GACCAAGCGACGCCCAACCTGCCATCACGAGATTTCGATTCCACCGCCGCCTTCTATGAAAGGTTGGGCT
TCGGAATCGTTTTCCGGGACGCCGGCTGGATGATCCTCCAGCGCGGGGATCTCATGCTGGAGTTCTTCGC
CCACCCCAACTTGTTTATTGCAGCTTATAATGGTTACAAATAAAGCAATAGCATCACAAATTTCACAAAT
AAAGCATTTTTTTCACTGCATTCTAGTTGTGGTTTGTCCAAACTCATCAATGTATCTTATCATGTCTGTA
TACCGTCGACCTCTAGCTAGAGCTTGGCGTAATCATGGTCATAGCTGTTTCCTGTGTGAAATTGTTATCC
GCTCACAATTCCACACAACATACGAGCCGGAAGCATAAAGTGTAAAGCCTGGGGTGCCTAATGAGTGAGC
TAACTCACATTAATTGCGTTGCGCTCACTGCCCGCTTTCCAGTCGGGAAACCTGTCGTGCCAGCTGCATT
AATGAATCGGCCAACGCGCGGGGAGAGGCGGTTTGCGTATTGGGCGCTCTTCCGCTTCCTCGCTCACTGA
CTCGCTGCGCTCGGTCGTTCGGCTGCGGCGAGCGGTATCAGCTCACTCAAAGGCGGTAATACGGTTATCC
ACAGAATCAGGGGATAACGCAGGAAAGAACATGTGAGCAAAAGGCCAGCAAAAGGCCAGGAACCGTAAAA
AGGCCGCGTTGCTGGCGTTTTTCCATAGGCTCCGCCCCCCTGACGAGCATCACAAAAATCGACGCTCAAG
TCAGAGGTGGCGAAACCCGACAGGACTATAAAGATACCAGGCGTTTCCCCCTGGAAGCTCCCTCGTGCGC
TCTCCTGTTCCGACCCTGCCGCTTACCGGATACCTGTCCGCCTTTCTCCCTTCGGGAAGCGTGGCGCTTT
CTCAATGCTCACGCTGTAGGTATCTCAGTTCGGTGTAGGTCGTTCGCTCCAAGCTGGGCTGTGTGCACGA
ACCCCCCGTTCAGCCCGACCGCTGCGCCTTATCCGGTAACTATCGTCTTGAGTCCAACCCGGTAAGACAC
GACTTATCGCCACTGGCAGCAGCCACTGGTAACAGGATTAGCAGAGCGAGGTATGTAGGCGGTGCTACAG
AGTTCTTGAAGTGGTGGCCTAACTACGGCTACACTAGAAGGACAGTATTTGGTATCTGCGCTCTGCTGAA
GCCAGTTACCTTCGGAAAAAGAGTTGGTAGCTCTTGATCCGGCAAACAAACCACCGCTGGTAGCGGTGGT
TTTTTTGTTTGCAAGCAGCAGATTACGCGCAGAAAAAAAGGATCTCAAGAAGATCCTTTGATCTTTTCTA
CGGGGTCTGACGCTCAGTGGAACGAAAACTCACGTTAAGGGATTTTGGTCATGAGATTATCAAAAAGGAT
CTTCACCTAGATCCTTTTAAATTAAAAATGAAGTTTTAAATCAATCTAAAGTATATATGAGTAAACTTGG
TCTGACAGTTACCAATGCTTAATCAGTGAGGCACCTATCTCAGCGATCTGTCTATTTCGTTCATCCATAG
TTGCCTGACTCCCCGTCGTGTAGATAACTACGATACGGGAGGGCTTACCATCTGGCCCCAGTGCTGCAAT
GATACCGCGAGACCCACGCTCACCGGCTCCAGATTTATCAGCAATAAACCAGCCAGCCGGAAGGGCCGAG
CGCAGAAGTGGTCCTGCAACTTTATCCGCCTCCATCCAGTCTATTAATTGTTGCCGGGAAGCTAGAGTAA
GTAGTTCGCCAGTTAATAGTTTGCGCAACGTTGTTGCCATTGCTACAGGCATCGTGGTGTCACGCTCGTC
GTTTGGTATGGCTTCATTCAGCTCCGGTTCCCAACGATCAAGGCGAGTTACATGATCCCCCATGTTGTGC
AAAAAAGCGGTTAGCTCCTTCGGTCCTCCGATCGTTGTCAGAAGTAAGTTGGCCGCAGTGTTATCACTCA
TGGTTATGGCAGCACTGCATAATTCTCTTACTGTCATGCCATCCGTAAGATGCTTTTCTGTGACTGGTGA
GTACTCAACCAAGTCATTCTGAGAATAGTGTATGCGGCGACCGAGTTGCTCTTGCCCGGCGTCAATACGG
GATAATACCGCGCCACATAGCAGAACTTTAAAAGTGCTCATCATTGGAAAACGTTCTTCGGGGCGAAAAC
TCTCAAGGATCTTACCGCTGTTGAGATCCAGTTCGATGTAACCCACTCGTGCACCCAACTGATCTTCAGC
ATCTTTTACTTTCACCAGCGTTTCTGGGTGAGCAAAAACAGGAAGGCAAAATGCCGCAAAAAAGGGAATA
AGGGCGACACGGAAATGTTGAATACTCATACTCTTCCTTTTTCAATATTATTGAAGCATTTATCAGGGTT
ATTGTCTCATGAGCGGATACATATTTGAATGTATTTAGAAAAATAAACAAATAGGGGTTCCGCGCACATT
TCCCCGAAAAGTGCCACCTGACGTC
Features (pLannotate 1.2.2; 20 found; start..end, strand, type, name):
     36..80      -  misc_feature   bom (fragment): basis of mobility region from pBR322
    235..614     +  enhancer       CMV enhancer: human cytomegalovirus immediate early enhancer
    615..818     +  promoter       CMV promoter: human cytomegalovirus (CMV) immediate early promoter
    814..847     +  LTR            5' LTR (truncated) (fragment): truncated 5' long terminal repeat (LTR) from HIV-1
    863..881     +  promoter       T7 promoter: promoter for bacteriophage T7 RNA polymerase
   1014..1032    -  promoter       SP6 promoter: promoter for bacteriophage SP6 RNA polymerase
   1058..1282    +  polyA_signal   bGH poly(A) signal: bovine growth hormone polyadenylation signal
   1286..1307    +  promoter       SV40 promoter (fragment): SV40 enhancer and early promoter
   1328..1756    +  rep_origin     f1 ori (sequence partly withheld): f1 bacteriophage origin of replication; arrow indicates direction of (+) strand synthesis
   1770..2100    +  promoter       SV40 promoter: SV40 enhancer and early promoter
   2167..2958    +  CDS            neo: KKA2_KLEPN - Also known as kan, nptII. Experimental evidence at protein level: Swiss-Prot protein existence level 1. Resistance to kanamycin, neomycin, paromomycin, ribostamycin, butirosin and gentamicin B. From Klebsiella pneumoniae.
   2982..3140    +  CDS            ble (fragment): BLE_KLEPN - Experimental evidence at protein level: Swiss-Prot protein existence level 1. Binding protein with a strong affinity to the bleomycin family of antibiotics. Binds to CL990; an antimitotic-antibiotic compound. From Klebsiella pneumoniae.
   3135..3256    +  polyA_signal   SV40 poly(A) signal: SV40 polyadenylation signal
   3329..3345    -  protein_bind   lac operator: The lac repressor binds to the lac operator to inhibit transcription in E. coli. This inhibition can be relieved by adding lactose or isopropyl-β-D-thiogalactopyranoside (IPTG). lac repressor encoded by lacI
   3353..3383    -  promoter       lac promoter: promoter for the E. coli lac operon
   3398..3419    -  protein_bind   CAP binding site: CAP binding activates transcription in the presence of cAMP. E. coli catabolite activator protein
   3432..3524    -  CDS            lacI (fragment): lac repressor; lacI; The lac repressor binds to the lac operator to inhibit transcription in E. coli. This inhibition can be relieved by adding lactose or isopropyl-β-D-thiogalactopyranoside (IPTG).
   3707..4295    -  rep_origin     ori: high-copy-number ColE1/pMB1/pBR322/pUC origin of replication
   4466..5326    -  CDS            AmpR: β-lactamase; bla; confers resistance to ampicillin, carbenicillin, and related antibiotics
   5327..5431    -  promoter       AmpR promoter: bla
