[The description below was written by a language model from this plasmid's Addgene catalogue record and pLannotate feature annotations shown in this document.]
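Description:
Pentaprobe PP3 is a pcDNA3-based plasmid (about 5.5 kb in the assembled sequence) listed as a mammalian expression and RNA transcription vector. It carries a short synthetic insert, PP3, of roughly 100 bp. It is maintained in E. coli at high copy through a ColE1/pUC-type origin and selected with ampicillin via the β-lactamase gene and its own promoter. The backbone also contributes an f1 phage origin for single-stranded DNA production. An SV40 early promoter–driven neomycin phosphotransferase cassette with an SV40 polyadenylation signal would allow G418 selection in mammalian cells. Small annotated fragments (bom, lac promoter/operator, lacI, ble, a short HIV LTR-like match) appear to be backbone remnants or incidental similarity hits rather than functional parts.

The feature table does not annotate the insert itself. It evidently lies in the gap of about 130 bp in the cloning region, between the forward T7 promoter and the reverse-oriented SP6 promoter. This region sits downstream of the CMV enhancer/promoter and upstream of the bGH polyadenylation signal. Although CMV is recorded as the promoter, the flanking phage promoters are what suit the stated purpose. They permit in vitro run-off transcription of the synthetic sequence, T7 giving one strand and SP6 the complementary strand, to produce short RNA probes. According to the record, the construct serves as a "pentaprobe" for assessing the RNA-binding potential of a protein, and the name PP3 suggests it is one member of a numbered probe set. The record does not describe the sequence design of the insert or the binding assay format used.
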