Addgene plasmid #83328: Pentaprobe PP3
Purpose: Pentaprobe for assesing the RNA binding potential of a protein
Depositing lab: Joel Mackay. Depositing organization: University of Sydney. Publication: A rapid method for assessing the RNA-binding potential of a protein. Bendak K, Loughlin FE, Cheung V, O'Connell MR, Crossley M, Mackay JP. Nucleic Acids Res. 2012 Aug;40(14):e105. doi: 10.1093/nar/gks285. Epub 2012 Apr 3. PubMed 22492509.
Backbone
  Vector backbone: pcDNA3
  Backbone manufacturer: Invitrogen
  Backbone size w/o insert (bp): 5400
  Vector type: Mammalian Expression ; RNA transcription
Growth in bacteria
  Bacterial resistance: Ampicillin, 100 μg/mL
  Growth temperature: 37°C
  Growth strain: DH5alpha
  Copy number: High Copy
Gene/Insert
  Gene/Insert name: PP3
  Species: Synthetic
  Insert size (bp): 100
  Promoter: CMV
  Cloning method: Unknown
  Sequencing primers: 5′ CMV-F; 3′ BGH-R
Terms and licenses: Academic/Nonprofit Terms; Industry Terms: Not Available to Industry
How to cite: Pentaprobe PP3 was a gift from Joel Mackay (Addgene plasmid # 83328 ; http://n2t.net/addgene:83328 ; RRID:Addgene_83328)
