>Addgene plasmid #83328 | Pentaprobe PP3 | depositor partial sequence | sequence record 158587 | Pentaprobe sequence
CGCTCTATTCTACTGTCCTGTGCATTCAATCGTTGAGTTCGATCTAGTCTCGTCTAACCCTCCCCTGCTC
CGCTGGTCTGGCCTCGCCTATCCTACCCAT
