>Addgene plasmid #83328 | Pentaprobe PP3 | addgene partial sequence | sequence record 162191 | CMV-F 5'-CGCAAATGGGCGGTAGGCGTG-3'
AGCAGAGCTCTCTGGCTAACTAGAGAACCCACTGCTTACTGGCTTATCGAAATTAATACGACTCACTATA
GGGAGACCCAAGCTTGGTACCGCTCTATTCTACTGTCCTGTGCATTCAATCGTTGAGTTCGATCTAGTCT
CGTCTAACCCTCCCCTGCTCCGCTGGTCTGGCCTCGCCTATCCTACCCATCTAGAGGGCCCTATTCTATA
GTGTCACCTAAATGCTAGAGCTCGCTGATCAGCCTCGACTGTGCCTTCTAGTTGCCAGCCATCTGTTGTT
TGCCCCTCCCCCGTGCCTTCCTTGACCCTGGAAGGTGCCACTCCCACTGTCCTTTCCTAATAAAATGAGG
AAATTGCATCGCATTGTCTGAGTAGGTGTCATTCTATTCTGGGGGGTGGGGTGGGGCAGGACAGCAAGGG
GGAGGATTGGGAAGACAATAGCAGGCATGCTGGGGATGCGGTGGGCTCTATGGCTTCTGAGGCGGAAAGA
ACCAGCTGGGGCTCTAGGGGGTATCCCC
[124 nt withheld, positions 519-642]
C
[91 nt withheld, positions 644-734]
A
[49 nt withheld, positions 736-784]
CCTTTGACGTTGGAGTCCACGTTCTTT
[37 nt withheld, positions 812-848]
ACCCTATCTCGGTCTATTCTTTTGATTTATAAGGGATTTTGCCGATTTCGGCCTATTGGTTAAAAAATGA
GCTGATTTAACAAAAATTTAACGCGAATTAATTCTGTGGAATGTGTGTCA
