>Addgene plasmid #83328 | Pentaprobe PP3 | addgene partial sequence | sequence record 162195 | BGH-rev 5'-TAGAAGGCACAGTCGAGG-3'
CTATAGAATAGGGCCCTCTAGATGGGTAGGATAGGCGAGGCCAGACCAGCGGAGCAGGGGAGGGTTAGAC
GAGACTAGATCGAACTCAACGATTGAATGCACAGGACAGTAGAATAGAGCGGTACCAAGCTTGGGTCTCC
CTATAGTGAGTCGTATTAATTTCGATAAGCCAGTAAGCAGTGGGTTCTCTAGTTAGCCAGAGAGCTCTGC
TTATATAGACCTCCCACCGTACACGCCTACCGCCCATTTGCGTCAATGGGGCGGAGTTGTTACGACATTT
TGGAAAGTCCCGTTGATTTTGGTGCCAAAACAAACTCCCATTGACGTCAATGGGGTGGAGACTTGGAAAT
CCCCGTGAGTCAAACCGCTATCCACGCCCATTGATGTACTGCCAAAACCGCATCACCATGGTAATAGCGA
TGACTAATACGTAGATGTACTGCCAAGTAGGAAAGTCCCATAAGGTCATGTACTGGGCATAATGCCAGGC
GGGCCATTTACCGTCATTGACGTCAATAGGGGGCGTACTTGGCATATGATACACTTGATGTACTGCCAAG
TGGGCAGTTTACCGTAAATACTCCACCCATTGACGTCAATGGAAAGTCCCTATTGGCGTTACTATGGGAA
CATACGTCATTATTGACGTCAATGGGCGGGGGTCGTTGGGCGGTCAGCCAGGCGGGCCATTTACCGTAAG
TTATGTAACGCGGAACTCCATATATGGGCTATGAACTAATGACCCCGTAATTGATTACTATTAATAACTA
GTCAATAATCAATGTCAACGCGTATATCTGGCCCGTACATCGCGAAGCAGCGCAAAACGCCTAACCCTAA
GCAGATTCTTCATGCAATTGTCGGTCAAGCCTTGCCTTGTTGTAGCTTAAATTTTGCTCGCGCACTACTC
AGCGACCTCCAACACACAAGCAGGGAGCA
